Addgene plasmid #182878: hEGFR-mEGFP
Purpose: Mammalian expression of epidermal growth factor receptor (EGFR) fused to mEGFP
Depositing lab: Salvatore Chiantia. Depositing organization: Universitaet Potsdam. Publication: Effect of Erufosine on Membrane Lipid Order in Breast Cancer Cell Models. Tzoneva R, Stoyanova T, Petrich A, Popova D, Uzunova V, Momchilova A, Chiantia S. Biomolecules. 2020 May 22;10(5). pii: biom10050802. doi: 10.3390/biom10050802. PubMed 32455962.
Backbone
  Vector backbone: EGFP-N1
  Vector type: Mammalian Expression
Growth in bacteria
  Bacterial resistance: Kanamycin, 50 μg/mL
  Growth temperature: 37°C
  Growth strain: DH5alpha
  Copy number: High Copy
Gene/Insert
  Gene/Insert name: hEGFR-mEGFP
  Species: H. sapiens (human)
  Entrez Gene: EGFR (a.k.a. ERBB, ERBB1, ERRP, HER1, NISBD2, NNCIS, PIG61, mENA)
  Cloning method: Restriction Enzyme; 5′ cloning site Unknown (unknown if destroyed); 3′ cloning site Unknown (unknown if destroyed)
Terms and licenses: Academic/Nonprofit Terms; Industry Terms: Not Available to Industry
How to cite: hEGFR-mEGFP was a gift from Salvatore Chiantia (Addgene plasmid # 182878 ; http://n2t.net/addgene:182878 ; RRID:Addgene_182878)
