[The description below was written by a language model from this plasmid's Addgene catalogue record and pLannotate feature annotations shown in this document.]
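Description:
hEGFR-mEGFP is a mammalian expression plasmid built on the EGFP-N1 backbone, about 8.4 kb in the sequenced record, for producing human epidermal growth factor receptor (EGFR, also known as ERBB1/HER1) carrying a C-terminal monomeric EGFP tag. It is propagated in E. coli as a high-copy plasmid through a ColE1/pUC-type origin and selected with kanamycin. The resistance gene is the Tn5 aminoglycoside phosphotransferase (NeoR/KanR). It sits downstream of both a bacterial bla-type promoter and the SV40 enhancer/early promoter and ends with the HSV TK polyadenylation signal, so the same cassette can support G418 selection of stably transfected mammalian cells. An f1 origin is also present. Short annotated fragments of ble, a bGH poly(A) signal and SV40 large T antigen appear to be backbone remnants rather than functional parts.

The payload is driven by the human cytomegalovirus immediate-early enhancer and promoter, which give strong constitutive transcription in most mammalian cell lines. The EGFR coding sequence is followed by a short remnant of the multiple cloning site that acts as a linker, then by mEGFP, and the transcript is terminated by the SV40 poly(A) signal. mEGFP is mammalian codon-optimised EGFP with the A206K mutation, which suppresses the weak dimerisation tendency of GFP. This matters for a membrane receptor whose own oligomerisation and lateral organisation may be under study. The restriction sites used for cloning are not recorded. The construct suits live-cell fluorescence imaging of EGFR localisation, dynamics and interactions at the plasma membrane, and the associated publication concerns membrane lipid order in breast cancer cell models.
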