Features (pLannotate 1.2.2; 15 found; start..end, strand, type, name):
     84..441     +  promoter       SV40 promoter: SV40 enhancer and early promoter
    476..1270    +  CDS            NeoR/KanR: aminoglycoside phosphotransferase from Tn5; aph(3')-II (or nptII); confers resistance to neomycin, kanamycin, and G418 (Geneticin®)
   1291..1443    +  CDS            ble (fragment): BLE_KLEPN - Experimental evidence at protein level: Swiss-Prot protein existence level 1. Binding protein with a strong affinity to the bleomycin family of antibiotics. Binds to CL990; an antimitotic-antibiotic compound. From Klebsiella pneumoniae.
   1502..1549    +  polyA_signal   HSV TK poly(A) signal: herpes simplex virus thymidine kinase polyadenylation signal (Cole and Stacy, 1985)
   1640..1656    -  polyA_signal   bGH poly(A) signal (fragment): bovine growth hormone polyadenylation signal
   1878..2466    +  rep_origin     ori: high-copy-number ColE1/pMB1/pBR322/pUC origin of replication
   2641..2944    +  enhancer       CMV enhancer: human cytomegalovirus immediate early enhancer
   2945..3148    +  promoter       CMV promoter: human cytomegalovirus (CMV) immediate early promoter
   3298..6927    +  CDS            EGFR (sequence partly withheld): EGFR_HUMAN - Also known as ERBB, ERBB1, HER1. Experimental evidence at protein level: Swiss-Prot protein existence level 1. (Microbial infection) Acts as a receptor for hepatitis C virus (HCV) in hepatocytes and facilitates its cell entry. Mediates HCV entry by promoting the formation of the CD81-CLDN1 receptor complexes that are essential for HCV entry and by enhancing membrane fusion of cells expressing HCV envelope glycoproteins. From Homo sapiens (Human).
   6927..6950    +  misc_feature   MCS (fragment): multiple cloning site
   6958..7677    +  CDS            mEGFP: enhanced GFP with monomerizing A206K mutation (Zacharias et al., 2002) mammalian codon-optimized
   7694..7777    +  CDS            large T antigen (fragment): large T antigen from SV40 (simian virus 40)
   7800..7921    +  polyA_signal   SV40 poly(A) signal: SV40 polyadenylation signal
   7955..8383    -  rep_origin     f1 ori (sequence partly withheld): f1 bacteriophage origin of replication; arrow indicates direction of (+) strand synthesis
   8410..82      +  promoter       AmpR promoter (across the origin): bla
>Addgene plasmid #182878 | hEGFR-mEGFP | addgene full sequence | sequence record 359712 | Addgene NGS Result
TTTCTAAATACATTCAAATATGTATCCGCTCATGAGACAATAACCCTGATAAATGCTTCAATAATATTGA
AAAAGGAAGAGTCCTGAGGCGGAAAGAACCAGCTGTGGAATGTGTGTCAGTTAGGGTGTGGAAAGTCCCC
AGGCTCCCCAGCAGGCAGAAGTATGCAAAGCATGCATCTCAATTAGTCAGCAACCAGGTGTGGAAAGTCC
CCAGGCTCCCCAGCAGGCAGAAGTATGCAAAGCATGCATCTCAATTAGTCAGCAACCATAGTCCCGCCCC
TAACTCCGCCCATCCCGCCCCTAACTCCGCCCAGTTCCGCCCATTCTCCGCCCCATGGCTGACTAATTTT
TTTTATTTATGCAGAGGCCGAGGCCGCCTCGGCCTCTGAGCTATTCCAGAAGTAGTGAGGAGGCTTTTTT
GGAGGCCTAGGCTTTTGCAAAGATCGATCAAGAGACAGGATGAGGATCGTTTCGCATGATTGAACAAGAT
GGATTGCACGCAGGTTCTCCGGCCGCTTGGGTGGAGAGGCTATTCGGCTATGACTGGGCACAACAGACAA
TCGGCTGCTCTGATGCCGCCGTGTTCCGGCTGTCAGCGCAGGGGCGCCCGGTTCTTTTTGTCAAGACCGA
CCTGTCCGGTGCCCTGAATGAACTGCAAGACGAGGCAGCGCGGCTATCGTGGCTGGCCACGACGGGCGTT
CCTTGCGCAGCTGTGCTCGACGTTGTCACTGAAGCGGGAAGGGACTGGCTGCTATTGGGCGAAGTGCCGG
GGCAGGATCTCCTGTCATCTCACCTTGCTCCTGCCGAGAAAGTATCCATCATGGCTGATGCAATGCGGCG
GCTGCATACGCTTGATCCGGCTACCTGCCCATTCGACCACCAAGCGAAACATCGCATCGAGCGAGCACGT
ACTCGGATGGAAGCCGGTCTTGTCGATCAGGATGATCTGGACGAAGAGCATCAGGGGCTCGCGCCAGCCG
AACTGTTCGCCAGGCTCAAGGCGAGCATGCCCGACGGCGAGGATCTCGTCGTGACCCATGGCGATGCCTG
CTTGCCGAATATCATGGTGGAAAATGGCCGCTTTTCTGGATTCATCGACTGTGGCCGGCTGGGTGTGGCG
GACCGCTATCAGGACATAGCGTTGGCTACCCGTGATATTGCTGAAGAGCTTGGCGGCGAATGGGCTGACC
GCTTCCTCGTGCTTTACGGTATCGCCGCTCCCGATTCGCAGCGCATCGCCTTCTATCGCCTTCTTGACGA
GTTCTTCTGAGCGGGACTCTGGGGTTCGAAATGACCGACCAAGCGACGCCCAACCTGCCATCACGAGATT
TCGATTCCACCGCCGCCTTCTATGAAAGGTTGGGCTTCGGAATCGTTTTCCGGGACGCCGGCTGGATGAT
CCTCCAGCGCGGGGATCTCATGCTGGAGTTCTTCGCCCACCCTAGGGGGAGGCTAACTGAAACACGGAAG
GAGACAATACCGGAAGGAACCCGCGCTATGACGGCAATAAAAAGACAGAATAAAACGCACGGTGTTGGGT
CGTTTGTTCATAAACGCGGGGTTCGGTCCCAGGGCTGGCACTCTGTCGATACCCCACCGAGACCCCATTG
GGGCCAATACGCCCGCGTTTCTTCCTTTTCCCCACCCCACCCCCCAAGTTCGGGTGAAGGCCCAGGGCTC
GCAGCCAACGTCGGGGCGGCAGGCCCTGCCATAGCCTCAGGTTACTCATATATACTTTAGATTGATTTAA
AACTTCATTTTTAATTTAAAAGGATCTAGGTGAAGATCCTTTTTGATAATCTCATGACCAAAATCCCTTA
ACGTGAGTTTTCGTTCCACTGAGCGTCAGACCCCGTAGAAAAGATCAAAGGATCTTCTTGAGATCCTTTT
TTTCTGCGCGTAATCTGCTGCTTGCAAACAAAAAAACCACCGCTACCAGCGGTGGTTTGTTTGCCGGATC
AAGAGCTACCAACTCTTTTTCCGAAGGTAACTGGCTTCAGCAGAGCGCAGATACCAAATACTGTTCTTCT
AGTGTAGCCGTAGTTAGGCCACCACTTCAAGAACTCTGTAGCACCGCCTACATACCTCGCTCTGCTAATC
CTGTTACCAGTGGCTGCTGCCAGTGGCGATAAGTCGTGTCTTACCGGGTTGGACTCAAGACGATAGTTAC
CGGATAAGGCGCAGCGGTCGGGCTGAACGGGGGGTTCGTGCACACAGCCCAGCTTGGAGCGAACGACCTA
CACCGAACTGAGATACCTACAGCGTGAGCTATGAGAAAGCGCCACGCTTCCCGAAGGGAGAAAGGCGGAC
AGGTATCCGGTAAGCGGCAGGGTCGGAACAGGAGAGCGCACGAGGGAGCTTCCAGGGGGAAACGCCTGGT
ATCTTTATAGTCCTGTCGGGTTTCGCCACCTCTGACTTGAGCGTCGATTTTTGTGATGCTCGTCAGGGGG
GCGGAGCCTATGGAAAAACGCCAGCAACGCGGCCTTTTTACGGTTCCTGGCCTTTTGCTGGCCTTTTGCT
CACATGTTCTTTCCTGCGTTATCCCCTGATTCTGTGGATAACCGTATTACCGCCATGCATTAGTTATTAA
TAGTAATCAATTACGGGGTCATTAGTTCATAGCCCATATATGGAGTTCCGCGTTACATAACTTACGGTAA
ATGGCCCGCCTGGCTGACCGCCCAACGACCCCCGCCCATTGACGTCAATAATGACGTATGTTCCCATAGT
AACGCCAATAGGGACTTTCCATTGACGTCAATGGGTGGAGTATTTACGGTAAACTGCCCACTTGGCAGTA
CATCAAGTGTATCATATGCCAAGTACGCCCCCTATTGACGTCAATGACGGTAAATGGCCCGCCTGGCATT
ATGCCCAGTACATGACCTTATGGGACTTTCCTACTTGGCAGTACATCTACGTATTAGTCATCGCTATTAC
CATGGTGATGCGGTTTTGGCAGTACATCAATGGGCGTGGATAGCGGTTTGACTCACGGGGATTTCCAAGT
CTCCACCCCATTGACGTCAATGGGAGTTTGTTTTGGCACCAAAATCAACGGGACTTTCCAAAATGTCGTA
ACAACTCCGCCCCATTGACGCAAATGGGCGGTAGGCGTGTACGGTGGGAGGTCTATATAAGCAGAGCTGG
TTTAGTGAACCGTCAGATCCGCTAGAGAGCTTATCGATTCTAGCCGAGTCCCCGCCTCGCCGCCAACGCC
ACAACCACCGCGCACGGCCCCCTGACTCCGTCCAGTATTGATCGGGAGAGCCGGAGCGAGCTCTTCGGGG
AGCAGCGATGCGACCCTCCGGGACGGCCGGGGCAGCGCTCCTGGCGCTGCTGGCTGCGCTCTGCCCGGCG
AGTCGGGCTCTGGAGGAAAAGAAAGTTTGCCAAGGCACGAGTAACAAGCTCACGCAGTTGGGCACTTTTG
AAGATCATTTTCTCAGCCTCCAGAGGATGTTCAATAACTGTGAGGTGGTCCTTGGGAATTTGGAAATTAC
CTATGTGCAGAGGAATTATGATCTTTCCTTCTTAAAGACCATCCAGGAGGTGGCTGGTTATGTCCTCATT
GCCCTCAACACAGTGGAGCGAATTCCTTTGGAAAACCTGCAGATCATCAGAGGAAATATGTACTACGAAA
ATTCCTATGCCTTAGCAGTCTTATCTAACTATGATGCAAATAAAACCGGACTGAAGGAGCTGCCCATGAG
AAATTTACAGGAAATCCTGCATGGCGCCGTGCGGTTCAGCAACAACCCTGCCCTGTGCAACGTGGAGAGC
ATCCAGTGGCGGGACATAGTCAGCAGTGACTTTCTCAGCAACATGTCGATGGACTTCCAGAACCACCTGG
GCAGCTGCCAAAAGTGTGATCCAAGCTGTCCCAATGGGAGCTGCTGGGGTGCAGGAGAGGAGAACTGCCA
GAAACTGACCAAAATCATCTGTGCCCAGCAGTGCTCCGGGCGCTGCCGTGGCAAGTCCCCCAGTGACTGC
TGCCACAACCAGTGTGCTGCAGGCTGCACAGGCCCCCGGGAGAGCGACTGCCTGGTCTGCCGCAAATTCC
GAGACGAAGCCACGTGCAAGGACACCTGCCCCCCACTCATGCTCTACAACCCCACCACGTACCAGATGGA
TGTGAACCCCGAGGGCAAATACAGCTTTGGTGCCACCTGCGTGAAGAAGTGTCCCCGTAATTATGTGGTG
ACAGATCACGGCTCGTGCGTCCGAGCCTGTGGGGCCGACAGCTATGAGATGGAGGAAGACGGCGTCCGCA
AGTGTAAGAAGTGCGAAGGGCCTTGCCGCAAAGTGTGTAACGGAATAGGTATTGGTGAATTTAAAGACTC
ACTCTCCATAAATGCTACGAATATTAAACACTTCAAAAACTGCACCTCCATCAGTGGCGATCTCCACATC
CTGCCGGTGGCATTTAGGGGTGACTCCTTCACACATACTCCTCCTCTGGATCCACAGGAACTGGATATTC
TGAAAACCGTAAAGGAAATCACAGGGTTTTTGCTGATTCAGGCTTGGCCTGAAAACAGGACGGACCTCCA
TGCCTTTGAGAACCTAGAAATCATACGCGGCAGGACCAAGCAACATGGTCAGTTTTCTCTTGCAGTCGTC
AGCCTGAACATAACATCCTTGGGATTACGCTCCCTCAAGGAGATAAGTGATGGAGATGTGATAATTTCAG
GAAACAAAAATTTGTGCTATGCAAATACAATAAACTGGAAAAAACTGTTTGGGACCTCCGGTCAGAAAAC
CAAAATTATAAGCAACAGAGGTGAAAACAGCTGCAAGGCCACAGGCCAGGTCTGCCATGCCTTGTGCTCC
CCCGAGGGCTGCTGGGGCCCGGAGCCCAGGGACTGCGTCTCTTGCCGGAATGTCAGCCGAGGCAGGGAAT
GCGTGGACAAGTGCAACCTTCTGGAGGGTGAGCCAAGGGAGTTTGTGGAGAACTCTGAGTGCATACAGTG
CCACCCAGAGTGCCTGCCTCAGGCCATGAACATCACCTGCACAGGACGGGGACCAGACAACTGTATCCAG
TGTGCCCACTACATTGACGGCCCCCACTGCGTCAAGACCTGCCCGGCAGGAGTCATGGGAGAAAACAACA
CCCTGGTCTGGAAGTACGCAGACGCCGGCCATGTGTGCCACCTGTGCCATCCAAACTGCACCTACGGATG
CACTGGGCCAGGTCTTGAAGGCTGTCCAACGAATGGGCCTAAGATCCCGTCCATCGCCACTGGGATGGTG
GGGGCCCTCCTCTTGCTGCTGGTGGTGGCCCTGGGGATCGGCCTCTTCATGCGAAGGCGCCACATCGTTC
GGAAGCGCACGCTGCGGAGGCTGCTGCAGGAGAGGGAGCTTGTGGAGCCTCTTACACCCAGT
[981 nt withheld, positions 5383-6363]
TTCTTCAGCAGCCCCTCCACGTCACGGACTCCCCTCCTGAGCTCTCTGAGTGCAACCAGCAACAATTCCA
CCGTGGCTTGCATTGATAGAAATGGGCTGCAAAGCTGTCCCATCAAGGAAGACAGCTTCTTGCAGCGATA
CAGCTCAGACCCCACAGGCGCCTTGACTGAGGACAGCATAGACGACACCTTCCTCCCAGTGCCTGAATAC
ATAAACCAGTCCGTTCCCAAAAGGCCCGCTGGCTCTGTGCAGAATCCTGTCTATCACAATCAGCCTCTGA
ACCCCGCGCCCAGCAGAGACCCACACTACCAGGACCCCCACAGCACTGCAGTGGGCAACCCCGAGTATCT
CAACACTGTCCAGCCCACCTGTGTCAACAGCACATTCGACAGCCCTGCCCACTGGGCCCAGAAAGGCAGC
CACCAAATTAGCCTGGACAACCCTGACTACCAGCAGGACTTCTTTCCCAAGGAAGCCAAGCCAAATGGCA
TCTTTAAGGGCTCCACAGCTGAAAATGCAGAATACCTAAGGGTCGCGCCACAAAGCAGTGAATTTATTGG
AGCACCGCGGGCCCGGGATCCACCGGTCGCCACCATGGTGAGCAAGGGCGAGGAGCTGTTCACCGGGGTG
GTGCCCATCCTGGTCGAGCTGGACGGCGACGTAAACGGCCACAAGTTCAGCGTGTCCGGCGAGGGCGAGG
GCGATGCCACCTACGGCAAGCTGACCCTGAAGTTCATCTGCACCACCGGCAAGCTGCCCGTGCCCTGGCC
CACCCTCGTGACCACCCTGACCTACGGCGTGCAGTGCTTCAGCCGCTACCCCGACCACATGAAGCAGCAC
GACTTCTTCAAGTCCGCCATGCCCGAAGGCTACGTCCAGGAGCGCACCATCTTCTTCAAGGACGACGGCA
ACTACAAGACCCGCGCCGAGGTGAAGTTCGAGGGCGACACCCTGGTGAACCGCATCGAGCTGAAGGGCAT
CGACTTCAAGGAGGACGGCAACATCCTGGGGCACAAGCTGGAGTACAACTACAACAGCCACAACGTCTAT
ATCATGGCCGACAAGCAGAAGAACGGCATCAAGGTGAACTTCAAGATCCGCCACAACATCGAGGACGGCA
GCGTGCAGCTCGCCGACCACTACCAGCAGAACACCCCCATCGGCGACGGCCCCGTGCTGCTGCCCGACAA
CCACTACCTGAGCACCCAGTCCAAGCTGAGCAAAGACCCCAACGAGAAGCGCGATCACATGGTCCTGCTG
GAGTTCGTGACCGCCGCCGGGATCACTCTCGGCATGGACGAGCTGTACAAGTAAAGCGGCCGCGACTCTA
GATCATAATCAGCCATACCACATTTGTAGAGGTTTTACTTGCTTTAAAAAACCTCCCACACCTCCCCCTG
AACCTGAAACATAAAATGAATGCAATTGTTGTTGTTAACTTGTTTATTGCAGCTTATAATGGTTACAAAT
AAAGCAATAGCATCACAAATTTCACAAATAAAGCATTTTTTTCACTGCATTCTAGTTGTGGTTTGTCCAA
ACTCATCAATGTATCTTAAGGCGTAAATTGTAAGCGTTAATATTTTGTTAAAATTCGCGTTAAATTTTTG
TTAAATCAGCTCATTTTTTAACCAATAGGCCGAAATCGGCAAAATCCCTTATAAATCAAAAGAATAGACC
GAGATAGGGT
[37 nt withheld, positions 8054-8090]
AAAGAACGTGGACTCCAACGTCAAAGG
[49 nt withheld, positions 8118-8166]
T
[91 nt withheld, positions 8168-8258]
G
[124 nt withheld, positions 8260-8383]
CAGGTGGCACTTTTCGGGGAAATGTGCGCGGAACCCCTATTTGTTTATT
